Addgene plasmid #201579: pCMV6-AN-DDK_C344A_F354A RAD23A
Purpose: Expresses a variant of human RAD23A containing mutations C344A and F354A within UBA2. Variant of plasmid pCMV6-AN-DDK_WT RAD23A
Depositing lab: Roger Woodgate. Depositing organization: National Institute of Child Health and Human Development (NICHD). Publication: A novel interaction between RAD23A/B and Y-family DNA polymerases. Ashton NW, Jaiswal N, Cestari Moreno N, Semenova IV, D'Orlando DA, Teatin Latancia M, McIntyre J, Woodgate R, Bezsonova I. J Mol Biol. 2023 Nov 5:168353. doi: 10.1016/j.jmb.2023.168353. PubMed 37935254.
Backbone
  Vector backbone: pCMV6-AN-DDK
  Backbone manufacturer: Origene
  Total vector size (bp): 7022
  Vector type: Mammalian Expression
  Selectable markers: Neomycin (select with G418)
Growth in bacteria
  Bacterial resistance: Ampicillin, 100 μg/mL
  Growth temperature: 37°C
  Growth strain: DH5alpha
  Copy number: High Copy
Gene/Insert
  Gene/Insert name: UV excision repair protein RAD23 homolog A
  Species: H. sapiens (human)
  Mutation: Contains mutations C344A and F354A
  Entrez Gene: RAD23A (a.k.a. HHR23A, HR23A)
  Tag / fusion protein: FLAG (N terminal on backbone)
Terms and licenses: Academic/Nonprofit Terms; Industry Terms: Not Available to Industry
How to cite: pCMV6-AN-DDK_C344A_F354A RAD23A was a gift from Roger Woodgate (Addgene plasmid # 201579 ; http://n2t.net/addgene:201579 ; RRID:Addgene_201579)
