[The description below was written by a language model from this plasmid's Addgene catalogue record and pLannotate feature annotations shown in this document.]
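Description:
pCMV6-AN-DDK_C344A_F354A RAD23A is a mammalian expression plasmid of about 7 kb, built on the commercial pCMV6-AN-DDK backbone, that produces an N-terminally FLAG (DDK)-tagged variant of human RAD23A (UV excision repair protein RAD23 homolog A, also called HHR23A). The coding sequence carries two alanine substitutions, C344A and F354A, both located in the second ubiquitin-associated domain (UBA2). The plasmid is described as a derivative of the matching wild-type RAD23A construct.

Transcription of the tagged open reading frame is driven by the human cytomegalovirus immediate-early enhancer and promoter and terminated by the human growth hormone polyadenylation signal. A T7 promoter lies between the CMV promoter and the tag, which would also permit in vitro transcription. The annotation software labels the tag as a fragment of 3xFLAG, consistent with a single backbone-encoded FLAG epitope immediately upstream of RAD23A. A separate cassette places the neomycin phosphotransferase gene under the SV40 early promoter with an SV40 poly(A) signal, allowing G418 selection of stably transfected mammalian cells. In E. coli the plasmid is maintained at high copy through a ColE1/pUC-type origin and selected with ampicillin via the β-lactamase gene. An f1 origin is also present, along with remnants of lac regulatory elements, lacZα and ble that appear to be backbone carry-over.

The construct is suited to transient or stable expression of the UBA2 mutant for comparison with wild-type RAD23A, with the FLAG epitope enabling detection or immunoprecipitation. The associated publication concerns an interaction between RAD23A/B and Y-family DNA polymerases, although the record does not state what specific effect these mutations have.
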