Features (pLannotate 1.2.2; 20 found; start..end, strand, type, name):
      1..25      +  rep_origin     M13 ori (fragment): M13 bacteriophage origin of replication; arrow indicates direction of (+) strand synthesis
     29..183     -  CDS            lacZα (fragment): LacZα fragment of β-galactosidase; lacZ fragment
    343..722     +  enhancer       CMV enhancer: human cytomegalovirus immediate early enhancer
    724..923     +  promoter       CMV promoter: human cytomegalovirus (CMV) immediate early promoter
    952..970     +  promoter       T7 promoter: promoter for bacteriophage T7 RNA polymerase
   1023..1047    +  CDS            3xFLAG (fragment): three tandem FLAG® epitope tags
   1065..2153    +  CDS            RAD23A: RD23A_HUMAN - Experimental evidence at protein level: Swiss-Prot protein existence level 1. (Microbial infection) Involved in Vpr-dependent replication of HIV-1 in non-proliferating cells and primary macrophages. Required for the association of HIV-1 Vpr with the host proteasome. From Homo sapiens (Human).
   2257..2879    +  polyA_signal   hGH poly(A) signal: human growth hormone polyadenylation signal
   2908..3237    +  promoter       SV40 promoter: SV40 enhancer and early promoter
   3304..4095    +  CDS            neo: KKA2_KLEPN - Also known as kan, nptII. Experimental evidence at protein level: Swiss-Prot protein existence level 1. Resistance to kanamycin, neomycin, paromomycin, ribostamycin, butirosin and gentamicin B. From Klebsiella pneumoniae.
   4119..4277    +  CDS            ble (fragment): BLE_KLEPN - Experimental evidence at protein level: Swiss-Prot protein existence level 1. Binding protein with a strong affinity to the bleomycin family of antibiotics. Binds to CL990; an antimitotic-antibiotic compound. From Klebsiella pneumoniae.
   4272..4393    +  polyA_signal   SV40 poly(A) signal: SV40 polyadenylation signal
   4466..4482    -  protein_bind   lac operator: The lac repressor binds to the lac operator to inhibit transcription in E. coli. This inhibition can be relieved by adding lactose or isopropyl-β-D-thiogalactopyranoside (IPTG). lac repressor encoded by lacI
   4490..4520    -  promoter       lac promoter: promoter for the E. coli lac operon
   4535..4556    -  protein_bind   CAP binding site: CAP binding activates transcription in the presence of cAMP. E. coli catabolite activator protein
   4569..4661    -  CDS            lacI (fragment): lac repressor; lacI; The lac repressor binds to the lac operator to inhibit transcription in E. coli. This inhibition can be relieved by adding lactose or isopropyl-β-D-thiogalactopyranoside (IPTG).
   4844..5432    -  rep_origin     ori: high-copy-number ColE1/pMB1/pBR322/pUC origin of replication
   5603..6463    -  CDS            AmpR: β-lactamase; bla; confers resistance to ampicillin, carbenicillin, and related antibiotics
   6464..6568    -  promoter       AmpR promoter: bla
   6595..7023    +  rep_origin     f1 ori (sequence partly withheld): f1 bacteriophage origin of replication; arrow indicates direction of (+) strand synthesis
>Addgene plasmid #201579 | pCMV6-AN-DDK_C344A_F354A RAD23A | addgene full sequence | sequence record 395063 | Addgene NGS Result
AACAAAATATTAACGCTTACAATTTCCATTCGCCATTCAGGCTGCGCAACTGTTGGGAAGGGCGATCGGT
GCGGGCCTCTTCGCTATTACGCCAGCTGGCGAAAGGGGGATGTGCTGCAAGGCGATTAAGTTGGGTAACG
CCAGGGTTTTCCCAGTCACGACGTTGTAAAACGACGGCCAGTGCCAAGCTGATCTATACATTGAATCAAT
ATTGGCAATTAGCCATATTAGTCATTGGTTATATAGCATAAATCAATATTGGCTATTGGCCATTGCATAC
GTTGTATCTATATCATAATATGTACATTTATATTGGCTCATGTCCAATATGACCGCCATGTTGACATTGA
TTATTGACTAGTTATTAATAGTAATCAATTACGGGGTCATTAGTTCATAGCCCATATATGGAGTTCCGCG
TTACATAACTTACGGTAAATGGCCCGCCTGGCTGACCGCCCAACGACCCCCGCCCATTGACGTCAATAAT
GACGTATGTTCCCATAGTAACGCCAATAGGGACTTTCCATTGACGTCAATGGGTGGAGTATTTACGGTAA
ACTGCCCACTTGGCAGTACATCAAGTGTATCATATGCCAAGTCCGCCCCCTATTGACGTCAATGACGGTA
AATGGCCCGCCTGGCATTATGCCCAGTACATGACCTTACGGGACTTTCCTACTTGGCAGTACATCTACGT
ATTAGTCATCGCTATTACCATGGTGATGCGGTTTTGGCAGTACACCAATGGGCGTGGATAGCGGTTTGAC
TCACGGGGATTTCCAAGTCTCCACCCCATTGACGTCAATGGGAGTTTGTTTTGGCACCAAAATCAACGGG
ACTTTCCAAAATGTCGTAATAACCCCGCCCCGTTGACGCAAATGGGCGGTAGGCGTGTACGGTGGGAGGT
CTATATAAGCAGAGCTCGTTTAGTGAACCGTCAGAATTTTGTAATACGACTCACTATAGGGCGGCCGGGA
ATTCGTCGACTGGATCCGGTACCGAGGAGATCTGCCACCATGGATTACAAGGATGACGACGATAAGGCGA
TCGCCATGGAGCATATGGCCGTCACTATTACCCTGAAGACCCTGCAGCAGCAGACATTCAAGATTCGGAT
GGAACCTGATGAGACAGTCAAAGTCCTGAAAGAGAAGATCGAGGCAGAAAAAGGACGAGACGCATTCCCT
GTCGCAGGACAGAAGCTGATCTACGCTGGGAAAATTCTGTCCGACGATGTGCCAATCAGGGACTATCGCA
TTGATGAGAAGAACTTTGTGGTCGTGATGGTGACTAAGACCAAAGCCGGCCAGGGGACATCTGCTCCCCC
TGAAGCAAGTCCAACTGCCGCTCCCGAGAGCTCCACCTCTTTCCCACCCGCCCCAACATCCGGAATGTCT
CACCCTCCACCCGCAGCCCGCGAAGACAAATCCCCCTCTGAGGAAAGCGCCCCTACCACATCCCCAGAGA
GTGTCTCAGGCAGCGTGCCCTCTAGTGGATCAAGCGGCCGAGAGGAAGATGCTGCATCAACACTGGTGAC
TGGAAGCGAGTACGAAACCATGCTGACAGAGATCATGAGTATGGGCTATGAGCGGGAAAGAGTCGTGGCC
GCTCTGCGAGCCAGCTACAACAATCCCCACCGGGCTGTGGAGTATCTGCTGACTGGGATTCCTGGCAGCC
CCGAGCCTGAACATGGGTCTGTCCAAGAAAGTCAGGTGTCAGAGCAGCCAGCAACCGAGGCAGCAGGAGA
AAACCCACTGGAGTTCCTGAGAGATCAGCCCCAGTTTCAGAACATGAGGCAGGTCATCCAGCAGAATCCA
GCACTGCTGCCTGCTCTGCTGCAGCAGCTGGGCCAGGAAAACCCTCAGCTGCTGCAGCAGATCTCCAGGC
ATCAGGAGCAGTTTATTCAGATGCTGAATGAACCTCCAGGGGAGCTGGCCGACATCTCTGATGTCGAGGG
CGAAGTGGGGGCAATTGGAGAGGAAGCCCCTCAGATGAATTACATCCAGGTGACACCACAGGAGAAGGAA
GCTATTGAACGGCTGAAAGCACTGGGCTTCCCCGAGAGCCTGGTCATCCAGGCCTATTTTGCTGCCGAGA
AGAACGAAAATCTGGCTGCAAACGCCCTGCTGAGCCAGAATTTTGACGATGAGTAAGAATTCGGATCCAC
GCGTGAATCTCTCGAGACGCGTTAAGCGGCCGCACTCGAGGTTTAAACGGCCGGCCGCGGTCATAGCTGT
TTCCTGAACAGATCCCGGGTGGCATCCCTGTGACCCCTCCCCAGTGCCTCTCCTGGCCCTGGAAGTTGCC
ACTCCAGTGCCCACCAGCCTTGTCCTAATAAAATTAAGTTGCATCATTTTGTCTGACTAGGTGTCCTTCT
ATAATATTATGGGGTGGAGGGGGGTGGTATGGAGCAAGGGGCAAGTTGGGAAGACAACCTGTAGGGCCTG
CGGGGTCTATTGGGAACCAAGCTGGAGTGCAGTGGCACAATCTTGGCTCACTGCAATCTCCGCCTCCTGG
GTTCAAGCGATTCTCCTGCCTCAGCCTCCCGAGTTGTTGGGATTCCAGGCATGCATGACCAGGCTCAGCT
AATTTTTGTTTTTTTGGTAGAGACGGGGTTTCACCATATTGGCCAGGCTGGTCTCCAACTCCTAATCTCA
GGTGATCTACCCACCTTGGCCTCCCAAATTGCTGGGATTACAGGCGTGAACCACTGCTCCCTTCCCTGTC
CTTCTGATTTTAAAATAACTATACCAGCAGGAGGACGTCCAGACACAGCATAGGCTACCTGGCCATGCCC
AACCGGTGGGACATTTGAGTTGCTTGCTTGGCACTGTCCTCTCATGCGTTGGGTCCACTCAGTAGATGCC
TGTTGAATTGGGTACGCGGCCAGCTTGGCTGTGGAATGTGTGTCAGTTAGGGTGTGGAAAGTCCCCAGGC
TCCCCAGCAGGCAGAAGTATGCAAAGCATGCATCTCAATTAGTCAGCAACCAGGTGTGGAAAGTCCCCAG
GCTCCCCAGCAGGCAGAAGTATGCAAAGCATGCATCTCAATTAGTCAGCAACCATAGTCCCGCCCCTAAC
TCCGCCCATCCCGCCCCTAACTCCGCCCAGTTCCGCCCATTCTCCGCCCCATGGCTGACTAATTTTTTTT
ATTTATGCAGAGGCCGAGGCCGCCTCGGCCTCTGAGCTATTCCAGAAGTAGTGAGGAGGCTTTTTTGGAG
GCCTAGGCTTTTGCAAAAAGCTCCCGGGAGCTTGTATATCCATTTTCGGATCTGATCAAGAGACAGGATG
AGGATCGTTTCGCATGATTGAACAAGATGGATTGCACGCAGGTTCTCCGGCCGCTTGGGTGGAGAGGCTA
TTCGGCTATGACTGGGCACAACAGACAATCGGCTGCTCTGATGCCGCCGTGTTCCGGCTGTCAGCGCAGG
GGCGCCCGGTTCTTTTTGTCAAGACCGACCTGTCCGGTGCCCTGAATGAACTGCAGGACGAGGCAGCGCG
GCTATCGTGGCTGGCCACGACGGGCGTTCCTTGCGCAGCTGTGCTCGACGTTGTCACTGAAGCGGGAAGG
GACTGGCTGCTATTGGGCGAAGTGCCGGGGCAGGATCTCCTGTCATCTCACCTTGCTCCTGCCGAGAAAG
TATCCATCATGGCTGATGCAATGCGGCGGCTGCATACGCTTGATCCGGCTACCTGCCCATTCGACCACCA
AGCGAAACATCGCATCGAGCGAGCACGTACTCGGATGGAAGCCGGTCTTGTCGATCAGGATGATCTGGAC
GAAGAGCATCAGGGGCTCGCGCCAGCCGAACTGTTCGCCAGGCTCAAGGCGCGCATGCCCGACGGCGAGG
ATCTCGTCGTGACCCATGGCGATGCCTGCTTGCCGAATATCATGGTGGAAAATGGCCGCTTTTCTGGATT
CATCGACTGTGGCCGGCTGGGTGTGGCCGACCGCTATCAGGACATAGCGTTGGCTACCCGTGATATTGCT
GAAGAGCTTGGCGGCGAATGGGCTGACCGCTTCCTCGTGCTTTACGGTATCGCCGCTCCCGATTCGCAGC
GCATCGCCTTCTATCGCCTTCTTGACGAGTTCTTCTGAGCGGGACTCTGGGGTTCGAAATGACCGACCAA
GCGACGCCCAACCTGCCATCACGAGATTTCGATTCCACCGCCGCCTTCTATGAAAGGTTGGGCTTCGGAA
TCGTTTTCCGGGACGCCGGCTGGATGATCCTCCAGCGCGGGGATCTCATGCTGGAGTTCTTCGCCCACCC
CAACTTGTTTATTGCAGCTTATAATGGTTACAAATAAAGCAATAGCATCACAAATTTCACAAATAAAGCA
TTTTTTTCACTGCATTCTAGTTGTGGTTTGTCCAAACTCATCAATGTATCTTATCATGTCTGTATACCGT
CGACCTCTAGCTAGAGCTTGGCGTAATCATGGTCATAGCTGTTTCCTGTGTGAAATTGTTATCCGCTCAC
AATTCCACACAACATACGAGCCGGAAGCATAAAGTGTAAAGCCTGGGGTGCCTAATGAGTGAGCTAACTC
ACATTAATTGCGTTGCGCTCACTGCCCGCTTTCCAGTCGGGAAACCTGTCGTGCCAGCTGCATTAATGAA
TCGGCCAACGCGCGGGGAGAGGCGGTTTGCGTATTGGGCGCTCTTCCGCTTCCTCGCTCACTGACTCGCT
GCGCTCGGTCGTTCGGCTGCGGCGAGCGGTATCAGCTCACTCAAAGGCGGTAATACGGTTATCCACAGAA
TCAGGGGATAACGCAGGAAAGAACATGTGAGCAAAAGGCCAGCAAAAGGCCAGGAACCGTAAAAAGGCCG
CGTTGCTGGCGTTTTTCCATAGGCTCCGCCCCCCTGACGAGCATCACAAAAATCGACGCTCAAGTCAGAG
GTGGCGAAACCCGACAGGACTATAAAGATACCAGGCGTTTCCCCCTGGAAGCTCCCTCGTGCGCTCTCCT
GTTCCGACCCTGCCGCTTACCGGATACCTGTCCGCCTTTCTCCCTTCGGGAAGCGTGGCGCTTTCTCATA
GCTCACGCTGTAGGTATCTCAGTTCGGTGTAGGTCGTTCGCTCCAAGCTGGGCTGTGTGCACGAACCCCC
CGTTCAGCCCGACCGCTGCGCCTTATCCGGTAACTATCGTCTTGAGTCCAACCCGGTAAGACACGACTTA
TCGCCACTGGCAGCAGCCACTGGTAACAGGATTAGCAGAGCGAGGTATGTAGGCGGTGCTACAGAGTTCT
TGAAGTGGTGGCCTAACTACGGCTACACTAGAAGAACAGTATTTGGTATCTGCGCTCTGCTGAAGCCAGT
TACCTTCGGAAAAAGAGTTGGTAGCTCTTGATCCGGCAAACAAACCACCGCTGGTAGCGGTGGTTTTTTT
GTTTGCAAGCAGCAGATTACGCGCAGAAAAAAAGGATCTCAAGAAGATCCTTTGATCTTTTCTACGGGGT
CTGACGCTCAGTGGAACGAAAACTCACGTTAAGGGATTTTGGTCATGAGATTATCAAAAAGGATCTTCAC
CTAGATCCTTTTAAATTAAAAATGAAGTTTTAAATCAATCTAAAGTATATATGAGTAAACTTGGTCTGAC
AGTTACCAATGCTTAATCAGTGAGGCACCTATCTCAGCGATCTGTCTATTTCGTTCATCCATAGTTGCCT
GACTCCCCGTCGTGTAGATAACTACGATACGGGAGGGCTTACCATCTGGCCCCAGTGCTGCAATGATACC
GCGAGACCCACGCTCACCGGCTCCAGATTTATCAGCAATAAACCAGCCAGCCGGAAGGGCCGAGCGCAGA
AGTGGTCCTGCAACTTTATCCGCCTCCATCCAGTCTATTAATTGTTGCCGGGAAGCTAGAGTAAGTAGTT
CGCCAGTTAATAGTTTGCGCAACGTTGTTGCCATTGCTACAGGCATCGTGGTGTCACGCTCGTCGTTTGG
TATGGCTTCATTCAGCTCCGGTTCCCAACGATCAAGGCGAGTTACATGATCCCCCATGTTGTGCAAAAAA
GCGGTTAGCTCCTTCGGTCCTCCGATCGTTGTCAGAAGTAAGTTGGCCGCAGTGTTATCACTCATGGTTA
TGGCAGCACTGCATAATTCTCTTACTGTCATGCCATCCGTAAGATGCTTTTCTGTGACTGGTGAGTACTC
AACCAAGTCATTCTGAGAATAGTGTATGCGGCGACCGAGTTGCTCTTGCCCGGCGTCAATACGGGATAAT
ACCGCGCCACATAGCAGAACTTTAAAAGTGCTCATCATTGGAAAACGTTCTTCGGGGCGAAAACTCTCAA
GGATCTTACCGCTGTTGAGATCCAGTTCGATGTAACCCACTCGTGCACCCAACTGATCTTCAGCATCTTT
TACTTTCACCAGCGTTTCTGGGTGAGCAAAAACAGGAAGGCAAAATGCCGCAAAAAAGGGAATAAGGGCG
ACACGGAAATGTTGAATACTCATACTCTTCCTTTTTCAATATTATTGAAGCATTTATCAGGGTTATTGTC
TCATGAGCGGATACATATTTGAATGTATTTAGAAAAATAAACAAATAGGGGTTCCGCGCACATTTCCCCG
AAAAGTGCCACCTG
[124 nt withheld, positions 6595-6718]
C
[91 nt withheld, positions 6720-6810]
A
[49 nt withheld, positions 6812-6860]
CCTTTGACGTTGGAGTCCACGTTCTTT
[37 nt withheld, positions 6888-6924]
ACCCTATCTCGGTCTATTCTTTTGATTTATAAGGGATTTTGCCGATTTCGGCCTATTGGTTAAAAAATGA
GCTGATTTAACAAAAATTTAACGCGAATTTT
